Addgene plasmid #194992: (F)pGPD(G)_P2 (SBE110)
Purpose: promoter of the gene glyceraldehyde-3-phosphate dehydrogenase from R. toruloides for a P2 position (overhangs F/G)
Depositing lab: Petri-Jaan Lahtvee. Depositing organization: Tallinn University of Technology. Publication: Development of a dedicated Golden Gate Assembly Platform (RtGGA) for Rhodotorula toruloides. Bonturi N, Pinheiro MJ, de Oliveira PM, Rusadze E, Eichinger T, Liudziute G, De Biaggi JS, Brauer A, Remm M, Miranda EA, Ledesma-Amaro R, Lahtvee PJ. Metab Eng Commun. 2022 May 23;15:e00200. doi: 10.1016/j.mec.2022.e00200. eCollection 2022 Dec. PubMed 35662893.
Backbone
  Vector backbone: pJET 1.2
  Backbone size w/o insert (bp): 3004
  Total vector size (bp): 3790
  Vector type: Bacterial Expression
Growth in bacteria
  Bacterial resistance: Ampicillin, 100 μg/mL
  Growth temperature: 37°C
  Growth strain: DH5alpha
  Copy number: Unknown
Gene/Insert
  Gene/Insert name: (F) pGPD (G)
  Species: Rhodotorula toruloides
  Insert size (bp): 786
  Cloning method: Unknown
  Sequencing primers: 5′ CCATATCCATCCGGCGTAAT; 3′ CCTGATGAGGTGGTTAGCAT
Terms and licenses: Academic/Nonprofit Terms; Industry Terms: Not Available to Industry
How to cite: (F)pGPD(G)_P2 (SBE110) was a gift from Petri-Jaan Lahtvee (Addgene plasmid # 194992 ; http://n2t.net/addgene:194992 ; RRID:Addgene_194992)
