[The description below was written by a language model from this plasmid's Addgene catalogue record and pLannotate feature annotations shown in this document.]
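Description:
(F)pGPD(G)_P2 (SBE110) is a part-donor plasmid from a Golden Gate assembly toolkit (RtGGA) developed for the oleaginous yeast Rhodotorula toruloides. It is built on the pJET 1.2 cloning backbone and, although catalogued as a bacterial expression vector, it functions as an E. coli storage vector for a single regulatory part rather than for expressing a protein. The 3,790 bp plasmid is maintained through a high-copy ColE1/pUC-type origin of replication and selected with ampicillin via the β-lactamase gene (AmpR) driven by its own bla promoter.

The payload is a 786 bp insert carrying the promoter of the R. toruloides glyceraldehyde-3-phosphate dehydrogenase gene (pGPD). The fragment is flanked by the toolkit's defined F and G overhangs, which assign it to the "P2" position, meaning the promoter slot of the second transcription unit in a multi-gene assembly. In Golden Gate cloning, such position-specific overhangs are exposed by a type IIS restriction enzyme and dictate the order in which promoters, coding sequences, terminators and other modules ligate together. The record does not state which enzyme is used or how the insert was cloned into the backbone.

The automated feature table does not annotate the insert itself. It detects only backbone elements: a T7 promoter, a lac UV5 promoter with a CAP binding site, a short lacI fragment, the origin and the AmpR cassette. These play no evident role in the part's intended use, which is to supply the promoter when building expression cassettes for metabolic engineering of R. toruloides.
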