Features (pLannotate 1.2.2; 7 found; start..end, strand, type, name):
    305..323     +  promoter       T7 promoter: promoter for bacteriophage T7 RNA polymerase
   1622..1652    -  promoter       lac UV5 promoter: E. coli lac promoter with an "up" mutation
   1667..1688    -  protein_bind   CAP binding site: CAP binding activates transcription in the presence of cAMP. E. coli catabolite activator protein
   1713..1796    -  CDS            lacI (fragment): lac repressor; lacI; The lac repressor binds to the lac operator to inhibit transcription in E. coli. This inhibition can be relieved by adding lactose or isopropyl-β-D-thiogalactopyranoside (IPTG).
   1979..2567    -  rep_origin     ori: high-copy-number ColE1/pMB1/pBR322/pUC origin of replication
   2738..3598    -  CDS            AmpR: β-lactamase; bla; confers resistance to ampicillin, carbenicillin, and related antibiotics
   3599..3703    -  promoter       AmpR promoter: bla
>Addgene plasmid #194992 | (F)pGPD(G)_P2 (SBE110) | addgene full sequence | sequence record 416652 | Addgene Partial NGS Result
GCCCCTGCAGCCGAATTATATTATTTTTGCCAAATAATTTTTAACAAAAGCTCTGAAGTCTTCTTCATTT
AAATTCTTAGATGATACTTCATCTGGAAAATTGTCCCAATTAGTAGCATCACGCTGTGAGTAAGTTCTAA
ACCATTTTTTTATTGTTGTATTATCTCTAATCTTACTACTCGATGAGTTTTCGGTATTATCTCTATTTTT
AACTTGGAGCAGGTTCCATTCATTGTTTTTTTCATCATAGTGAATAAAATCAACTGCTTTAACACTTGTG
CCTGAACACCATATCCATCCGGCGTAATACGACTCACTATAGGGAGAGCGGCCGCCAGATCTTCCGGATG
GCTCGAGTTTTTCAGCAAGATGCATGGTCTCAGCTTTGTGACTGATCTGGTGTTGTTCTGAGCGGGTAGA
GCGAGAGCGGGTGATGGGAAAGAGTGCAAAGGGACGCGAACTTGTCGATGCGGCTTCCTTCGCTCACGAA
ATCAGCCCTCGCGCGTTTCGTCCCCCGGCTGGACCCGACCTGCGCTCGAGGCGGGCGTGTGACGACTTCC
TGCGCTGCAGATTCAGACGGATCATGCTCTCGAGGGATTGTTTCCCTCCTTCACCGCTTCGCTCGCCCTC
TCTGCGACGTCGGCTGAGATCGATAAGTTGGTGATGTGACGTGGCCATCTCCGAGGTTCCTTTCCGACCC
TTACAAGCCGAGATTCGCGCAGCTTCGATTGATTGTATTGCTCGAGGTAACCGAGTATGAGGGAGTCGTC
TCTCGTCGACCCCAAGCCTGCGCATACTGCTGCCCGCTTCTGGTGCCTGCTCCAATAAATTACTGTACTT
GGCGCCGCGATTTCTGGACTATCTCGCTTGCCTTATGCTCCCGCGGCGCCGCTCTGCGCCGTTCCTCCCA
CGACTTCCATGTCCTCACAGCTTGTTTCGTCGTCCGAAGCGTCCTCTACGTCTTGCAAACGTCAAAAAAC
GACGTTGGCATCCCGGCGGCACAAGGCTTGCTCCGGTAGGCGACCTACAAGGCGAGCCAGCAGATTTGCT
TGTCCGCAGAGATTTCTTCCTTCCATCGTGCCGTCTAAAGGACGAAACGAGGTCACGGAGGAGGGACCTA
GAGAGCAAGGTTCATTCCAATGCTTGCGGAGCGAGGAGAACGTCGAACTCCAACAATGAGACCGCATATC
TTTCTAGAAGATCTCCTACAATATTCTCAGCTGCCATGGAAAATCGATGTTCTTCTTTTATTCTCTCAAG
ATTTTCAGGCTGTATATTAAAACTTATATTAAGAACTATGCTAACCACCTCATCAGGAACCGTTGTAGGT
GGCGTGGGTTTTCTTGGCAATCGACTCTCATGAAAACTACGAGCTAAATATTCAATATGTTCCTCTTGAC
CAACTTTATTCTGCATTTTTTTTGAACGAGGTTTAGAGCAAGCTTCAGGAAACTGAGACAGGAATTTTAT
TAAAAATTTAAATTTTGAAGAAAGTTCAGGGTTAATAGCATCCATTTTTTGCTTTGCAAGTTCCTCAGCA
TTCTTAACAAAAGACGTCTCTTTTGACATGTTTAAAGTTTAAACCTCCTGTGTGAAATTATTATCCGCTC
ATAATTCCACACATTATACGAGCCGGAAGCATAAAGTGTAAAGCCTGGGGTGCCTAATGAGTGAGCTAAC
TCACATTAATTGCGTTGCGCTCACTGCCAATTGCTTTCCAGTCGGGAAACCTGTCGTGCCAGCTGCATTA
ATGAATCGGCCAACGCGCGGGGAGAGGCGGTTTGCGTATTGGGCGCTCTTCCGCTTCCTCGCTCACTGAC
TCGCTGCGCTCGGTCGTTCGGCTGCGGCGAGCGGTATCAGCTCACTCAAAGGCGGTAATACGGTTATCCA
CAGAATCAGGGGATAACGCAGGAAAGAACATGTGAGCAAAAGGCCAGCAAAAGGCCAGGAACCGTAAAAA
GGCCGCGTTGCTGGCGTTTTTCCATAGGCTCCGCCCCCCTGACGAGCATCACAAAAATCGACGCTCAAGT
CAGAGGTGGCGAAACCCGACAGGACTATAAAGATACCAGGCGTTTCCCCCTGGAAGCTCCCTCGTGCGCT
CTCCTGTTCCGACCCTGCCGCTTACCGGATACCTGTCCGCCTTTCTCCCTTCGGGAAGCGTGGCGCTTTC
TCATAGCTCACGCTGTAGGTATCTCAGTTCGGTGTAGGTCGTTCGCTCCAAGCTGGGCTGTGTGCACGAA
CCCCCCGTTCAGCCCGACCGCTGCGCCTTATCCGGTAACTATCGTCTTGAGTCCAACCCGGTAAGACACG
ACTTATCGCCACTGGCAGCAGCCACTGGTAACAGGATTAGCAGAGCGAGGTATGTAGGCGGTGCTACAGA
GTTCTTGAAGTGGTGGCCTAACTACGGCTACACTAGAAGAACAGTATTTGGTATCTGCGCTCTGCTGAAG
CCAGTTACCTTCGGAAAAAGAGTTGGTAGCTCTTGATCCGGCAAACAAACCACCGCTGGTAGCGGTGGTT
TTTTTGTTTGCAAGCAGCAGATTACGCGCAGAAAAAAAGGATCTCAAGAAGATCCTTTGATCTTTTCTAC
GGGGTCTGACGCTCAGTGGAACGAAAACTCACGTTAAGGGATTTTGGTCATGAGATTATCAAAAAGGATC
TTCACCTAGATCCTTTTAAATTAAAAATGAAGTTTTAAATCAATCTAAAGTATATATGAGTAAACTTGGT
CTGACAGTTACCAATGCTTAATCAGTGAGGCACCTATCTCAGCGATCTGTCTATTTCGTTCATCCATAGT
TGCCTGACTCCCCGTCGTGTAGATAACTACGATACGGGAGGGCTTACCATCTGGCCCCAGTGCTGCAATG
ATACCGCGAGACCCACGCTCACCGGCTCCAGATTTATCAGCAATAAACCAGCCAGCCGGAAGGGCCGAGC
GCAGAAGTGGTCCTGCAACTTTATCCGCCTCCATCCAGTCTATTAATTGTTGCCGGGAAGCTAGAGTAAG
TAGTTCGCCAGTTAATAGTTTGCGCAACGTTGTTGCCATTGCTACAGGCATCGTGGTGTCACGCTCGTCG
TTTGGTATGGCTTCATTCAGCTCCGGTTCCCAACGATCAAGGCGAGTTACATGATCCCCCATGTTGTGCA
AAAAAGCGGTTAGCTCCTTCGGTCCTCCGATCGTTGTCAGAAGTAAGTTGGCCGCAGTGTTATCACTCAT
GGTTATGGCAGCACTGCATAATTCTCTTACTGTCATGCCATCCGTAAGATGCTTTTCTGTGACTGGTGAG
TACTCAACCAAGTCATTCTGAGAATAGTGTATGCGGCGACCGAGTTGCTCTTGCCCGGCGTCAATACGGG
ATAATACCGCGCCACATAGCAGAACTTTAAAAGTGCTCATCATTGGAAAACGTTCTTCGGGGCGAAAACT
CTCAAGGATCTTACCGCTGTTGAGATCCAGTTCGATGTAACCCACTCGTGCACCCAACTGATCTTCAGCA
TCTTTTACTTTCACCAGCGTTTCTGGGTGAGCAAAAACAGGAAGGCAAAATGCCGCAAAAAAGGGAATAA
GGGCGACACGGAAATGTTGAATACTCATACTCTTCCTTTTTCAATATTATTGAAGCATTTATCAGGGTTA
TTGTCTCATGAGCGGATACATATTTGAATGTATTTAGAAAAATAAACAAATAGGGGTTCCGCGCACATTT
CCCCGAAAAGTGCCACCTGACGTCTAAGAAACCATTATTATCATGACATTAACCTATAAAAATAGGCGTA
TCACGAGGCC
